>Addgene plasmid #148824 | pAc5.1B-lambdaN-HA-DmBam-L28E_AG | depositor full sequence | sequence record 291272 | Full Sequence
CTTCAAGGAATTAATTCTATATTCTAAAAACACAAATGATACTTCTAAAAAAAATCATGAATGGCATCAA
CTCTGAATCAAATCTTTGCAGATGCACCTACTTCTCATTTCCACTGTCACATCATTTTTCCAGATCTCGC
TGCCTGTTATGTGGCCCACAAACCAAGACACGTTTTATGGCCATTAAAGCTGGCTGATCGTCGCCAAACA
CCAAATACATATCAATATGTACATTCGAGAAAGAAGCGATCAAAGAAGCGTCTTCGGGCGAGTAGGAGAA
TGCGGAGGAGAAGGAGAACGAGCTGATCTAGTATCTCTCCACAATCCAATGCCAACTGACCAACTGGCCA
TATTCGGAGCAATTTGAAGCCAATTTCCATCGCCTGGCGATCGCTCCATTCTTGGCTATATGTTTTTCAC
CGTTCCCGGGGCCATTTTCAAAGACTCGTCGGTAAGATAAGATTGTGTCACTCGCTGTCTCTCTTCATTT
GTCGAAGAATGCTGAGGAATTTCGCGATGACGTCGGCGAGTATTTTGAAGAATGAGAATAATTTGTATTT
ATACGAAAATCAGTTAGTGGAATTTTCTACAAAAACATGTTATCTATAGATAATTTTGTTGCAAAATATG
TTGACTATGACAAAGATTGTATGTATATACCTTTAATGTATTCTCATTTTCTTATGTATTTATAATGGCA
ATGATGATACTGATGATATTTTAAGATGATGCCAGACCACAGGCTGATTTCTGCGTCTTTTGCCGAACGC
AGTGCATGTGCGGTTGTTGTTTTTTGGAATAGTTTCAATTTTCGGACTGTCCGCTTTGATTTCAGTTTCT
TGGCTTATTCAAAAAGCAAAGTAAAGCCAAAAAAGCGAGATGGCAATACCAAATGCGGCAAAACGGTAGT
GGAAGGAAAGGGGTGCGGGGCAGCGGAAGGAAGGGTGGGGCGGGGCGTGGCGGGGTCTGTGGCTGGGCGC
GACGTCACCGACGTTGGAGCCACTCCTTTGACCATGTGTGCGTGTGTGTATTATTCGTGTCTCGCCACTC
GCCGGTTGTTTTTTTCTTTTTATCTCGCTCTCTCTAGCGCCATCTCGTACGCATGCTCAACGCACCGCAT
GTTGCCGTGTCCTTTATGCGTCATTTTGGCTCGAAATAGGCAATTATTTAAACAAAGATTAGTCAACGAA
AACGCTAAAATAAATAAGTCTACAATATGGTTACTTATTGCCATGTGTGTGCAGCCAACGATAGCAACAA
AAGCAACAACACAGTGGCTTTCCCTCTTTCACTTTTTGTTTGCAAGCGCGTGCGAGCAAGACGGCACGAC
CGGCAAACGCAATTACGCTGACAAAGAGCAGACGAAGTTTTGGCCGAAAAACATCAAGGCGCCTGATACG
AATGCATTTGCAATAACAATTGCGATATTTAATATTGTTTATGAAGCTGTTTGACTTCAAAACACACAAA
AAAAAAAATAAAACAAATTATTTGAAAGAGAATTAGGAATCGGACAGCTTATCGTTACGGGCTAACAGCA
CACCGAGACGAAATAGCTTACCTGACGTCACAGCCTCTGGAAGAACTGCCGCCAAGCAGAGAGAGAGAGA
AAAAGAGGGAGAGCAGCTTAGACCGCATGTGCTTGTGTGTGAGGCGTCTCTCTCTTCGTCTCCTGTTTGC
GCAAACGCATAGACTGCACTGAGAAAATCGATTACCTATTTTTTATGAATGAATATTTGCACTATTACTA
TTCAAAACTATTAAGATAGCAATCACATTCAATAGCCAAATACTATACCACCTGAGCGATGCAACGAAAT
GATCAATTTGAGCAAAAATGCTGCATATTTAGGACGGCATCATTATAGAAATGCTTCTTGCTGTGTACTT
TTCTCTCGTCTGGCAGCTGTTTCGCCGTTATTGTTAAAACCGGCTTAAGTTAGGTGTGTTTTCTACGACT
AGTGATGCCCCTACTAGAAGATGTGTGTTGCACAAATGTCCCTGAATAACCAATTTGAAGTGCAGATAGC
AGTAAACGTAAGCTAATATGAATATTATTTAACTGTAATGTTTTAATATCGCTGGACATTACTAATAAAC
CCACTATAAACACATGTACATATGTATGTTTTGGCATACAATGAGTAGTTGGGGAAAAAATGTGTAAAAG
CACCGTGACCATCACAGCATAAAGATAACCAGCTGAAGTATCGAATATGAGTAACCCCCAAATTGAATCA
CATGCCGCAACTGATAGGACCCATGGAAGTACACTCTTCATGGCGATATACAAGACACACACAAGCACGA
ACACCCAGTTGCGGAGGAAATTCTCCGTAAATGAAAACCCAATCGGCGAACAATTCATACCCATATATGG
TAAAAGTTTTGAACGCGACTTGAGAGCGGAGAGCATTGCGGCTGATAAGGTTTTAGCGCTAAGCGGGCTT
TATAAAACGGGCTGCGGGACCAGTTTTCATATCACTACCGTTTGAGTTCTTGTGCTGTGTGGATACTCCT
CCCGACACAAAGCCGCTCCATCAGCCAGCAGTCGTCTAATCCAGAGACCCCGGATCGGGGTACCAACATG
GACGCACAAACACGACGACGTGAGCGTCGCGCTGAGAAACAAGCTCAATGGAAAGCTGCAAACGGTGGAT
CTCCTCCACATATGGCTTACCCATACGATGTTCCAGATTACGCTCCTCCAAGCTTGAATTCTGCAGATAT
CCAGCACAGTGGCGGCCGCTCGAGTATGCTTAATGCACGTGACGTGTGTCCTGAGGGCAACGACGACCAG
CAGTTGGACCACAATTTTAAGCAGATGGAGGAGCATGAAGCCTTAATGGTGGAAGGCAATGAAAACGAAG
ATCCGAGGAAAGCCACTTGTGAGTACGAGGATACGAACGAAGATGGTGCAACCTGCACATCGGGCGTTTT
ATCCGAAATCCAGGAGAACTTCGGTAGACTCCGGTTGTGTGACGTTACTGCACCACTCCTCGAATTCCAC
GGTTTGGATTGCTTGCAACAGATTCAAAAGCGCTCGCGCCATTTTGCATTCGACGGTTCTCCGGCCAAGA
AGTCGCGATCCGGAGGCGTGTTGGTCACCGGGCCAAAGCAGAAGCAACTGCAGAAGGAAAATGTGTGGAA
CCGGAAGAGTAAAGGCTCTGCGTCCGCGGATAATATTGAGAAACTGCCCATAACTATTGAGAAACTGCAT
ATGATTGGTCTGCACGGCGATTGCTTAGAGCACAACGCCGTGCTGCGTTTGATGAATCTGTTCAGATCCC
TGCATGATCACCTGACCGCCGATTTGGGCTTCTCGCGCCAAAACTCAATGCCCTCGGACTATCTGTTCGA
TATGCCGGTGAAGAGCACGATGCCTAAGAGCTTGAATGTGCGCTACCAACTGCAGGTGCTGTGCACCAAA
GTAGAGCGCTTCCTTGTCCAGCAGCGCCGCACCTTGGAGTCGAATCGCCACTTCGATTTCGAGAAATACG
ACGAGTGTGACAAGTTGCTTAAGGGTTTCGCATCCTATTTGGACAACTTCAAACTGCTTTTAAAGCCCAA
AATGCGCAATCGAAACGGAAACTCGGGGAGCAATGCGGACAAGTTCCATACTCAGCGCATGGAGAGATTG
CTAATTGGTCTGCGCGATTGGATCAAGGCTGCGCATCTCAGTGTGCACGTATTTAACTGGGAAATGGATC
TGGAGCACCGCTACTCCGGGGCCATGACCGAAAGCCACAAGTCGTTGAACGAGCGGGCCATCCTTTTGTC
CGGTGCCGAGCTAAGGGCGGCCGAAGCGCGTGGAATCAGTGCGGAGGATCTGTTCATCGCCCAGAGATAC
AAACTGGGAGGTCCGATCTATTGCGTTCTGGAGCAGCATGAGTTCCTCTCCGCTCTGATCGCCAATCCAG
AGACCTATTTCCCGCCCAGTGTTGTCGCCATTTGCGGGCCACAGAAGCTTGGCGCAGTGAGCATGGAGCA
GCCGTCAGCGTCGGAGGAGGAGTTTGAGGAGACCGAGGAAGTGCCATCATCGCCACCTCGTCACACCGGA
CGTGTACCTCGCTTCAGAAGCTAAGGGCCCGCGGTTCGAAGGTAAGCCTATCCCTAACCCTCTCCTCGGT
CTCGATTCTACGCGTACCGGTCATCATCACCATCACCATTGAGTTTAAACCCGCTGATCAGCCTCGACTG
TGCCTTCTAAGGCCTGAGCTCGCTGATCAGCCTCGATCGAGGATCCAGACATGATAAGATACATTGATGA
GTTTGGACAAACCACAACTAGAATGCAGTGAAAAAAATGCTTTATTTGTGAAATTTGTGATGCTATTGCT
TTATTTGTAACCATTATAAGCTGCAATAAACAAGTTAACAACAACAATTGCATTCATTTTATGTTTCAGG
TTCAGGGGGAGGTGTGGGAGGTTTTTTAAAGCAAGTAAAACCTCTACAAATGTGGTATGGCTGATTATGA
TCAGTCGACCGATGCCCTTGAGAGCCTTCAACCCAGTCAGCTCCTTCCGGTGGGCGCGGGGCATGACTAT
CGTCGCCGCACTTATGACTGTCTTCTTTATCATGCAACTCGTAGGACAGGTGCCGGCAGCGCTCTGGGTC
ATTTTCGGCGAGGACCGCTTTCGCTGGAGCGCGACGATGATCGGCCTGTCGCTTGCGGTATTCGGAATCT
TGCACGCCCTCGCTCAAGCCTTCGTCACTGGTCCCGCCACCAAACGTTTCGGCGAGAAGCAGGCCATTAT
CGCCGGCATGGCGGCCGACGCGCTGGGCTACGTCTTGCTGGCGTTCGCGACGCGAGGCTGGATGGCCTTC
CCCATTATGATTCTTCTCGCTTCCGGCGGCATCGGGATGCCCGCGTTGCAGGCCATGCTGTCCAGGCAGG
TAGATGACGACCATCAGGGACAGCTTCAAGGATCGCTCGCGGCTCTTACCAGCCAGCAAAAGGCCAGGAA
CCGTAAAAAGGCCGCGTTGCTGGCGTTTTTCCATAGGCTCCGCCCCCCTGACGAGCATCACAAAAATCGA
CGCTCAAGTCAGAGGTGGCGAAACCCGACAGGACTATAAAGATACCAGGCGTTTCCCCCTGGAAGCTCCC
TCGTGCGCTCTCCTGTTCCGACCCTGCCGCTTACCGGATACCTGTCCGCCTTTCTCCCTTCGGGAAGCGT
GGCGCTTTCTCAATGCTCACGCTGTAGGTATCTCAGTTCGGTGTAGGTCGTTCGCTCCAAGCTGGGCTGT
GTGCACGAACCCCCCGTTCAGCCCGACCGCTGCGCCTTATCCGGTAACTATCGTCTTGAGTCCAACCCGG
TAAGACACGACTTATCGCCACTGGCAGCAGCCACTGGTAACAGGATTAGCAGAGCGAGGTATGTAGGCGG
TGCTACAGAGTTCTTGAAGTGGTGGCCTAACTACGGCTACACTAGAAGGACAGTATTTGGTATCTGCGCT
CTGCTGAAGCCAGTTACCTTCGGAAAAAGAGTTGGTAGCTCTTGATCCGGCAAACAAACCACCGCTGGTA
GCGGTGGTTTTTTTGTTTGCAAGCAGCAGATTACGCGCAGAAAAAAAGGATCTCAAGAAGATCCTTTGAT
CTTTTCTACGGGGTCTGACGCTCAGTGGAACGAAAACTCACGTTAAGGGATTTTGGTCATGAGATTATCA
AAAAGGATCTTCACCTAGATCCTTTTAAATTAAAAATGAAGTTTTAAATCAATCTAAAGTATATATGAGT
AAACTTGGTCTGACAGTTACCAATGCTTAATCAGTGAGGCACCTATCTCAGCGATCTGTCTATTTCGTTC
ATCCATAGTTGCCTGACTCCCCGTCGTGTAGATAACTACGATACGGGAGGGCTTACCATCTGGCCCCAGT
GCTGCAATGATACCGCGAGACCCACGCTCACCGGCTCCAGATTTATCAGCAATAAACCAGCCAGCCGGAA
GGGCCGAGCGCAGAAGTGGTCCTGCAACTTTATCCGCCTCCATCCAGTCTATTAATTGTTGCCGGGAAGC
TAGAGTAAGTAGTTCGCCAGTTAATAGTTTGCGCAACGTTGTTGCCATTGCTGCAGGCATCGTGGTGTCA
CGCTCGTCGTTTGGTATGGCTTCATTCAGCTCCGGTTCCCAACGATCAAGGCGAGTTACATGATCCCCCA
TGTTGTGCAAAAAAGCGGTTAGCTCCTTCGGTCCTCCGATCGTTGTCAGAAGTAAGTTGGCCGCAGTGTT
ATCACTCATGGTTATGGCAGCACTGCATAATTCTCTTACTGTCATGCCATCCGTAAGATGCTTTTCTGTG
ACTGGTGAGTACTCAACCAAGTCATTCTGAGAATAGTGTATGCGGCGACCGAGTTGCTCTTGCCCGGCGT
CAACACGGGATAATACCGCGCCACATAGCAGAACTTTAAAAGTGCTCATCATTGGAAAACGTTCTTCGGG
GCGAAAACTCTCAAGGATCTTACCGCTGTTGAGATCCAGTTCGATGTAACCCACTCGTGCACCCAACTGA
TCTTCAGCATCTTTTACTTTCACCAGCGTTTCTGGGTGAGCAAAAACAGGAAGGCAAAATGCCGCAAAAA
AGGGAATAAGGGCGACACGGAAATGTTGAATACTCATACTCTTCCTTTTTCAATATTATTGAAGCATTTA
TCAGGGTTATTGTCTCATGAGCGGATACATATTTGAATGTATTTAGAAAAATAAACAAATAGGGGTTCCG
CGCACATTTCCCCGAAAAGTGCCACCTGACGTCTAAGAAACCATTATTATCATGACATTAACCTATAAAA
ATAGGCGTATCACGAGGCCCTTTCGT
Features (pLannotate 1.2.2; 11 found; start..end, strand, type, name):
     56..2568    +  promoter       Ac5 promoter: Drosophila melanogaster actin 5C promoter
   2588..2653    +  CDS            N (fragment): REGN_LAMBD - Experimental evidence at protein level: Swiss-Prot protein existence level 1. Plays a role as a transcriptional antitermination factor that allows the virus to initiate its lytic phase. Activates expression of the delayed viral early genes by modifying host RNA polymerase (RNAP) into a form that is resistant to termination signals. This antitermination function requires the host NusA protein which serves to stabilize the interaction between antitermination protein N and host RNA polymerase. From Escherichia phage lambda (Bacteriophage lambda).
   2678..2704    +  CDS            3xHA (fragment): three tandem HA epitope tags
   2756..4081    +  CDS            bam: BAM_DROME - Experimental evidence at protein level: Swiss-Prot protein existence level 1. Required to initiate both male and female gametogenesis. May regulate cystoblast cell divisions. From Drosophila melanogaster (Fruit fly).
   4101..4142    +  CDS            V5 tag: epitope tag from simian virus 5
   4242..4376    -  polyA_signal   SV40 poly(A) signal: SV40 polyadenylation signal
   4399..4483    -  CDS            large T antigen (fragment): large T antigen from SV40 (simian virus 40)
   4484..4954    +  CDS            TcR (fragment): tetracycline efflux protein; tet; confers resistance to tetracycline
   4998..5586    -  rep_origin     ori: high-copy-number ColE1/pMB1/pBR322/pUC origin of replication
   5757..6617    -  CDS            AmpR: β-lactamase; bla; confers resistance to ampicillin, carbenicillin, and related antibiotics
   6618..6722    -  promoter       AmpR promoter: bla
