[The description below was written by a language model from this plasmid's Addgene catalogue record and pLannotate feature annotations shown in this document.]
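Description:
pAc5.1B-lambdaN-HA-DmBam-L28E_AG is an insect-cell expression plasmid of about 6.8 kb. The catalogue lists the backbone as unknown, although the name and feature layout point to a pAc5.1-type vector. Expression is driven by the Drosophila melanogaster actin 5C (Ac5) promoter, a strong constitutive promoter commonly used in cultured fly cells, and transcripts are terminated by an SV40 polyadenylation signal. In E. coli the plasmid replicates from a ColE1/pUC-type origin and is selected with ampicillin through the bla gene under its own promoter. The feature annotation calls this origin high copy, whereas the catalogue entry records the plasmid as low copy. Short fragments annotated as SV40 large T antigen and a tetracycline resistance gene appear to be non-functional backbone remnants.

The open reading frame begins with a short fragment of the bacteriophage lambda N protein, followed by an HA epitope (annotated as a partial 3xHA match, of a length consistent with a single copy) and then the Drosophila bam (Bag-of-marbles) coding sequence. The lambda N peptide binds BoxB RNA hairpins, so such fusions are typically used to tether a protein to a BoxB-containing reporter mRNA and measure its effect on that transcript, while HA allows detection. The insert name indicates an L28E substitution, and the record also notes an A239S change described as a natural variant. A vector-derived V5 tag lies downstream of bam, but the record does not show whether it is translated in frame. The associated study concerns Bam binding to the CAF40 subunit of the CCR4-NOT complex to repress mRNA targets, although the specific effect of L28E is not stated in the record.
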