Addgene plasmid #148824: pAc5.1B-lambdaN-HA-DmBam-L28E_AG
Purpose: Insect Expression of DmBam-L28E
Depositing lab: Elisa Izaurralde. Depositing organization: Max Planck Institute for Developmental Biology. Publication: Drosophila Bag-of-marbles directly interacts with the CAF40 subunit of the CCR4-NOT complex to elicit repression of mRNA targets. Sgromo A, Raisch T, Backhaus C, Keskeny C, Alva V, Weichenrieder O, Izaurralde E. RNA. 2018 Mar;24(3):381-395. doi: 10.1261/rna.064584.117. Epub 2017 Dec 18. PubMed 29255063.
Backbone
  Vector backbone: Unknown
  Vector type: Insect Expression
Growth in bacteria
  Bacterial resistance: Ampicillin, 100 μg/mL
  Growth temperature: 37°C
  Growth strain: DH5alpha
  Copy number: Low Copy
Gene/Insert
  Gene/Insert name: DmBam-L28E
  Species: D. melanogaster (fly)
  Mutation: one non silent mutation A239 to S, described as natural variant at UniProt.: P22745 (NCBI NM:057452.3).
  Entrez Gene: bam (a.k.a. Dmel_CG10422, BAM, Bam, Bam-C, BamC, BamF, CG10422, Dmel\CG10422, alpha, fs(3)neo61, ham)
  Cloning method: Unknown
Terms and licenses: Academic/Nonprofit Terms; Industry Terms: Not Available to Industry
Depositor comments: Plasmids from this collection were made available to the research community and donated after the lab closed. Please note that the sequence provided by the depositing laboratory may be theoretical/predicted or based on Sanger sequencing results. There may be discrepancies between sequencing results obtained by Addgene and the depositor sequence. If an Addgene verified sequence is not available, please contact before placing your order to request that our lab fully sequence the plasmid.
How to cite: pAc5.1B-lambdaN-HA-DmBam-L28E_AG was a gift from Elisa Izaurralde (Addgene plasmid # 148824 ; http://n2t.net/addgene:148824 ; RRID:Addgene_148824)
